>Addgene plasmid #127212 | pMM117 | depositor full sequence | sequence record 243241 | Full Sequence
CCTTTTATTTTCTTCTTTTTTCCATATTTAGGGTTGACAGTGAAATCAGACTGGCAACCTATTAATTGCT
TCCACAATGGGACGAACTTGAAGGGGATGTCGTCGATGATATTATAGGTGGCGTGTTCATCGTAGTTGGT
GAAATCGATGGTACCGTTCCAATAGTTGTGTCGTCCGAGACTTCTAGCCCAGGTGGTCTTTCCGGTACGA
GTTGGTCCGCAGATGTAGAGGCTGGGGTGTCGGATTCCATTCCTTCCATTGTCCTTGTTAAATCGGCCAT
CCATTCAAGGTCAGATTGAGCTTGTTGGTATGAGACAGGATGTATGTAAGTATAAGCGTCTATGCTTACA
TGGTATAGATGGGTTTCCCTCCAGGAGTGTAGATCTTCGTGGCAGCGAAGATCTGATTCTGTGAAGGGCG
ACACATACGGTTCAGGTTGTGGAGGGAATAATTTGTTGGCTGAATATTCCAGCCATTGAAGCTTTGTTGC
CCATTCATGAGGGAATTCTTCCTTGATCATGTCAAGATATTCCTCCTTAGACGTTGCAGTCTGGATAATA
GTTCTCCATCGTGCGTCAGATTTGCGAGGAGAAACCTTATGATCTCGGAAATCTCCTCTGGTTTTAATAT
CTCCGTCCTTTGATATGTAATCAAGGACTTGTTTAGAGTTTCTAGCTGGCTGGATATTAGGGTGATTTCC
TTCAAAATCGAAAAAAGAAGGATCCCTAATACAAGGTTTTTTATCAAGCTGGAGAAGAGCATGATAGTGG
GTAGTGCCATCTTGATGAAGCTCAGAAGCAACACCAAGGAAGAAAATAAGAAAAGGTGTGAGTTTCTCCC
AGAGAAACTGGAATAAATCATCTCTTTGAGATGAGCACTTGGGATAGGTAAGGAAAACATATTTAGATTG
GAGTCTGAAGTTCTTACTAGCAGAAGGCATGTTGTTGTGACTCCGAGGGGTTGCCTCAAACTCTATCTTA
TAACCGGCGTGGAGGCATGGAGGCAGGGGTATTTTGGTCATTTTAATAGATAGTGGAAAATGACGTGGAA
TTTACTTAAAGACGAAGTCTTTGCGACAAGGGGGGGCCCACGCCGAATTTAATATTACCGGCGTGGCCCC
CCCTTATCGCGAGTGCTTTAGCACGAGCGGTCCAGATTTAAAGTAGAAAATTTCCCGCCCACTAGGGTTA
AAGGTGTTCACACTATAAAAGCATATACGATGTGATGGTATTTGATGGAGCGTATATTGTATCAGGTATT
TCCGTTGGATACGAATTATTCGTACGACCCTCATAGTTTAAACTATCAGTGTTTGACAGGATATATTGGC
GGGTAAACCTAAGAGAAAAGAGCGTTTATTAGAATAACGGATATTTAAAAGGGCGTGAAAAGGTTTATCC
GTTCGTCCATTTGTATGTGCATGCCAACCACAGGGTTCCCCTCGGGATCAAAGTACTTTGATCCAACCCC
TCCGCTGCTATAGTGCAGTCGGCTTCTGACGTTCAGTGCAGCCGTCTTCTGAAAACGACATGTCGCACAA
GTCCTAAGTTACGCGACAGGCTGCCGCCCTGCCCTTTTCCTGGCGTTTTCTTGTCGCGTGTTTTAGTCGC
ATAAAGTAGAATACTTGCGACTAGAACCGGAGACATTACGCCATGAACAAGAGCGCCGCCGCTGGCCTGC
TGGGCTATGCCCGCGTCAGCACCGACGACCAGGACTTGACCAACCAACGGGCCGAACTGCACGCGGCCGG
CTGCACCAAGCTGTTTTCCGAGAAGATCACCGGCACCAGGCGCGACCGCCCGGAGCTGGCCAGGATGCTT
GACCACCTACGCCCTGGCGACGTTGTGACAGTGACCAGGCTAGACCGCCTGGCCCGCAGCACCCGCGACC
TACTGGACATTGCCGAGCGCATCCAGGAGGCCGGCGCGGGCCTGCGTAGCCTGGCAGAGCCGTGGGCCGA
CACCACCACGCCGGCCGGCCGCATGGTGTTGACCGTGTTCGCCGGCATTGCCGAGTTCGAGCGTTCCCTA
ATCATCGACCGCACCCGGAGCGGGCGCGAGGCCGCCAAGGCCCGAGGCGTGAAGTTTGGCCCCCGCCCTA
CCCTCACCCCGGCACAGATCGCGCACGCCCGCGAGCTGATCGACCAGGAAGGCCGCACCGTGAAAGAGGC
GGCTGCACTGCTTGGCGTGCATCGCTCGACCCTGTACCGCGCACTTGAGCGCAGCGAGGAAGTGACGCCC
ACCGAGGCCAGGCGGCGCGGTGCCTTCCGTGAGGACGCATTGACCGAGGCCGACGCCCTGGCGGCCGCCG
AGAATGAACGCCAAGAGGAACAAGCATGAAACCGCACCAGGACGGCCAGGACGAACCGTTTTTCATTACC
GAAGAGATCGAGGCGGAGATGATCGCGGCCGGGTACGTGTTCGAGCCGCCCGCGCACGGCTCAACCGTGC
GGCTGCATGAAATCCTGGCCGGTTTGTCTGATGCCAAGCTGGCGGCCTGGCCGGCCAGCTTGGCCGCTGA
AGAAACCGAGCGCCGCCGTCTAAAAAGGTGATGTGTATTTGAGTAAAACAGCTTGCGTCATGCGGTCGCT
GCGTATATGATGCGATGAGTAAATAAACAAATACGCAAGGGGAACGCATGAAGGTTATCGCTGTACTTAA
CCAGAAAGGCGGGTCAGGCAAGACGACCATCGCAACCCATCTAGCCCGCGCCCTGCAACTCGCCGGGGCC
GATGTTCTGTTAGTCGATTCCGATCCCCAGGGCAGTGCCCGCGATTGGGCGGCCGTGCGGGAAGATCAAC
CGCTAACCGTTGTCGGCATCGACCGCCCGACGATTGACCGCGACGTGAAGGCCATCGGCCGGCGCGACTT
CGTAGTGATCGACGGAGCGCCCCAGGCGGCGGACTTGGCTGTGTCCGCGATCAAGGCAGCCGACTTCGTG
CTGATTCCGGTGCAGCCAAGCCCTTACGACATATGGGCCACCGCCGACCTGGTGGAGCTGGTTAAGCAGC
GCATTGAGGTCACGGATGGAAGGCTACAAGCGGCCTTTGTCGTGTCGCGGGCGATCAAAGGCACGCGCAT
CGGCGGTGAGGTTGCCGAGGCGCTGGCCGGGTACGAGCTGCCCATTCTTGAGTCCCGTATCACGCAGCGC
GTGAGCTACCCAGGCACTGCCGCCGCCGGCACAACCGTTCTTGAATCAGAACCCGAGGGCGACGCTGCCC
GCGAGGTCCAGGCGCTGGCCGCTGAAATTAAATCAAAACTCATTTGAGTTAATGAGGTAAAGAGAAAATG
AGCAAAAGCACAAACACGCTAAGTGCCGGCCGTCCGAGCGCACGCAGCAGCAAGGCTGCAACGTTGGCCA
GCCTGGCAGACACGCCAGCCATGAAGCGGGTCAACTTTCAGTTGCCGGCGGAGGATCACACCAAGCTGAA
GATGTACGCGGTACGCCAAGGCAAGACCATTACCGAGCTGCTATCTGAATACATCGCGCAGCTACCAGAG
TAAATGAGCAAATGAATAAATGAGTAGATGAATTTTAGCGGCTAAAGGAGGCGGCATGGAAAATCAAGAA
CAACCAGGCACCGACGCCGTGGAATGCCCCATGTGTGGAGGAACGGGCGGTTGGCCAGGCGTAAGCGGCT
GGGTTGTCTGCCGGCCCTGCAATGGCACTGGAACCCCCAAGCCCGAGGAATCGGCGTGACGGTCGCAAAC
CATCCGGCCCGGTACAAATCGGCGCGGCGCTGGGTGATGACCTGGTGGAGAAGTTGAAGGCCGCGCAGGC
CGCCCAGCGGCAACGCATCGAGGCAGAAGCACGCCCCGGTGAATCGTGGCAAGCGGCCGCTGATCGAATC
CGCAAAGAATCCCGGCAACCGCCGGCAGCCGGTGCGCCGTCGATTAGGAAGCCGCCCAAGGGCGACGAGC
AACCAGATTTTTTCGTTCCGATGCTCTATGACGTGGGCACCCGCGATAGTCGCAGCATCATGGACGTGGC
CGTTTTCCGTCTGTCGAAGCGTGACCGACGAGCTGGCGAGGTGATCCGCTACGAGCTTCCAGACGGGCAC
GTAGAGGTTTCCGCAGGGCCGGCCGGCATGGCCAGTGTGTGGGATTACGACCTGGTACTGATGGCGGTTT
CCCATCTAACCGAATCCATGAACCGATACCGGGAAGGGAAGGGAGACAAGCCCGGCCGCGTGTTCCGTCC
ACACGTTGCGGACGTACTCAAGTTCTGCCGGCGAGCCGATGGCGGAAAGCAGAAAGACGACCTGGTAGAA
ACCTGCATTCGGTTAAACACCACGCACGTTGCCATGCAGCGTACGAAGAAGGCCAAGAACGGCCGCCTGG
TGACGGTATCCGAGGGTGAAGCCTTGATTAGCCGCTACAAGATCGTAAAGAGCGAAACCGGGCGGCCGGA
GTACATCGAGATCGAGCTAGCTGATTGGATGTACCGCGAGATCACAGAAGGCAAGAACCCGGACGTGCTG
ACGGTTCACCCCGATTACTTTTTGATCGATCCCGGCATCGGCCGTTTTCTCTACCGCCTGGCACGCCGCG
CCGCAGGCAAGGCAGAAGCCAGATGGTTGTTCAAGACGATCTACGAACGCAGTGGCAGCGCCGGAGAGTT
CAAGAAGTTCTGTTTCACCGTGCGCAAGCTGATCGGGTCAAATGACCTGCCGGAGTACGATTTGAAGGAG
GAGGCGGGGCAGGCTGGCCCGATCCTAGTCATGCGCTACCGCAACCTGATCGAGGGCGAAGCATCCGCCG
GTTCCTAATGTACGGAGCAGATGCTAGGGCAAATTGCCCTAGCAGGGGAAAAAGGTCGAAAAGGCCTCTT
TCCTGTGGATAGCACGTACATTGGGAACCCAAAGCCGTACATTGGGAACCGGAACCCGTACATTGGGAAC
CCAAAGCCGTACATTGGGAACCGGTCACACATGTAAGTGACTGATATAAAAGAGAAAAAAGGCGATTTTT
CCGCCTAAAACTCTTTAAAACTTATTAAAACTCTTAAAACCCGCCTGGCCTGTGCATAACTGTCTGGCCA
GCGCACAGCCGAAGAGCTGCAAAAAGCGCCTACCCTTCGGTCGCTGCGCTCCCTACGCCCCGCCGCTTCG
CGTCGGCCTATCGCGGCCGCTGGCCGCTCAAAAATGGCTGGCCTACGGCCAGGCAATCTACCAGGGCGCG
GACAAGCCGCGCCGTCGCCACTCGACCGCCGGCGCCCACATCAAGGCACCCTGCCTCGCGCGTTTCGGTG
ATGACGGTGAAAACCTCTGACACATGCAGCTCCCGGAAACGGTCACAGCTTGTCTGTAAGCGGATGCCGG
GAGCAGACAAGCCCGTCAGGGCGCGTCAGCGGGTGTTGGCGGGTGTCGGGGCGCAGCCATGACCCAGTCA
CGTAGCGATAGCGGAGTGTATACTGGCTTAACTATGCGGCATCAGAGCAGATTGTACTGAGAGTGCACCA
TATGCGGTGTGAAATACCGCACAGATGCGTAAGGAGAAAATACCGCATCAGGCGCTCTTCCGCTTCCTCG
CTCACTGACTCGCTGCGCTCGGTCGTTCGGCTGCGGCGAGCGGTATCAGCTCACTCAAAGGCGGTAATAC
GGTTATCCACAGAATCAGGGGATAACGCAGGAAAGAACATGTGAGCAAAAGGCCAGCAAAAGGCCAGGAA
CCGTAAAAAGGCCGCGTTGCTGGCGTTTTTCCATAGGCTCCGCCCCCCTGACGAGCATCACAAAAATCGA
CGCTCAAGTCAGAGGTGGCGAAACCCGACAGGACTATAAAGATACCAGGCGTTTCCCCCTGGAAGCTCCC
TCGTGCGCTCTCCTGTTCCGACCCTGCCGCTTACCGGATACCTGTCCGCCTTTCTCCCTTCGGGAAGCGT
GGCGCTTTCTCATAGCTCACGCTGTAGGTATCTCAGTTCGGTGTAGGTCGTTCGCTCCAAGCTGGGCTGT
GTGCACGAACCCCCCGTTCAGCCCGACCGCTGCGCCTTATCCGGTAACTATCGTCTTGAGTCCAACCCGG
TAAGACACGACTTATCGCCACTGGCAGCAGCCACTGGTAACAGGATTAGCAGAGCGAGGTATGTAGGCGG
TGCTACAGAGTTCTTGAAGTGGTGGCCTAACTACGGCTACACTAGAAGGACAGTATTTGGTATCTGCGCT
CTGCTGAAGCCAGTTACCTTCGGAAAAAGAGTTGGTAGCTCTTGATCCGGCAAACAAACCACCGCTGGTA
GCGGTGGTTTTTTTGTTTGCAAGCAGCAGATTACGCGCAGAAAAAAAGGATCTCAAGAAGATCCTTTGAT
CTTTTCTACGGGGTCTGACGCTCAGTGGAACGAAAACTCACGTTAAGGGATTTTGGTCATGCATTCTAGG
TACTAAAACAATTCATCCAGTAAAATATAATATTTTATTTTCTCCCAATCAGGCTTGATCCCCAGTAAGT
CAAAAAATAGCTCGACATACTGTTCTTCCCCGATATCCTCCCTGATCGACCGGACGCAGAAGGCAATGTC
ATACCACTTGTCCGCCCTGCCGCTTCTCCCAAGATCAATAAAGCCACTTACTTTGCCATCTTTCACAAAG
ATGTTGCTGTCTCCCAGGTCGCCGTGGGAAAAGACAAGTTCCTCTTCGGGCTTTTCCGTCTTTAAAAAAT
CATACAGCTCGCGCGGATCTTTAAATGGAGTGTCTTCTTCCCAGTTTTCGCAATCCACATCGGCCAGATC
GTTATTCAGTAAGTAATCCAATTCGGCTAAGCGGCTGTCTAAGCTATTCGTATAGGGACAATCCGATATG
TCGATGGAGTGAAAGAGCCTGATGCACTCCGCATACAGCTCGATAATCTTTTCAGGGCTTTGTTCATCTT
CATACTCTTCCGAGCAAAGGACGCCATCGGCCTCACTCATGAGCAGATTGCTCCAGCCATCATGCCGTTC
AAAGTGCAGGACCTTTGGAACAGGCAGCTTTCCTTCCAGCCATAGCATCATGTCCTTTTCCCGTTCCACA
TCATAGGTGGTCCCTTTATACCGGCTGTCCGTCATTTTTAAATATAGGTTTTCATTTTCTCCCACCAGCT
TATATACCTTAGCAGGAGACATTCCTTCCGTATCTTTTACGCAGCGGTATTTTTCGATCAGTTTTTTCAA
TTCCGGTGATATTCTCATTTTAGCCATTTATTATTTCCTTCCTCTTTTCTACAGTATTTAAAGATACCCC
AAGAAGCTAATTATAACAAGACGAACTCCAATTCACTGTTCCTTGCATTCTAAAACCTTAAATACCAGAA
AACAGCTTTTTCAAAGTTGTTTTCAAAGTTGGCGTATAACATAGTATCGACGGAGCCGATTTTGAAACCG
CGGTGATCACAGGCAGCAACGCTCTGTCATCGTTACAATCAACATGCTACCCTCCGCGAGATCATCCGTG
TTTCAAACCCGGCAGCTTAGTTGCCGTTCTTCCGAATAGCATCGGTAACATGAGCAAAGTCTGCCGCCTT
ACAACGGCTCTCCCGCTGACGCCGTCCCGGACTGATGGGCTGCCTGTATCGAGTGGTGATTTTGTGCCGA
GCTGCCGGTCGGGGAGCTGTTGGCTGGCTGGTGGCAGGATATATTGTGGTGTAAACAAATTGACGCTTAG
ACAACTTAATAACACATTGCGGACGTTTTTAATGTAGAGCTCAAAGTTTAACGCGTTAGCAGAAGGCATG
TTGTTGTGACTCCGAGGGGTTGCCTCAAACTCTATCTTATAACCGGCGTGGAGGCATGGAGGCAGGGGTA
TTTTGGTCATTTTAATAGATAGTGGAAAATGACGTGGAATTTACTTAAAGACGAAGTCTTTGCGACAAGG
GGGGGCCCACGCCGAATTTAATATTACCGGCGTGGCCCCCCCTTATCGCGAGTGCTTTAGCACGAGCGGT
CCAGATTTAAAGTAGAAAATTTCCCGCCCACTAGGGTTAAAGGTGTTCACACTATAAAAGCATATACGAT
GTGATGGTATTTGATGGAGCGTATATTGTATCAGGTATTTCCGTTGGATACGAATTATTCGTACGACCCT
CGGTACCGATCGGCGCGCCAGATTTGCCTTTTCAATTTCAGAAAGAATGCTAACCCACAGATGGTTAGAG
AGGCTTACGCAGCAGGTATCATCAAGACGATCTACCCGAGCAATAATCTCCAGGAAATCAAATACCTTCC
CAAGAAGGTTAAAGATGCAGTCAAAAGATTCAGGACTAACTGCATCAAGAACACAGAGAAAGATATATTT
CTCAAGATCAGAAGTACTATTCCAGTATGGACGATTCAAGGCTTGCTTCACAAACCAAGGCAAGTAATAG
AGATTGGAGTCTCTAAAAAGGTAGTTCCCACTGAATCAAAGGCCATGGAGTCAAAGATTCAAATAGAGGA
CCTAACAGAACTCGCCGTAAAGACTGGCGAACAGTTCATACAGAGTCTCTTACGACTCAATGACAAGAAG
AAAATCTTCGTCAACATGGTGGAGCACGACACACTTGTCTACTCCAAAAATATCAAAGATACAGTCTCAG
AAGACCAAAGGGCAATTGAGACTTTTCAACAAAGGGTAATATCCGGAAACCTCCTCGGATTCCATTGCCC
AGCTATCTGTCACTTTATTGTGAAGATAGTGGAAAAGGAAGGTGGCTCCTACAAATGCCATCATTGCGAT
AAAGGAAAGGCCATCGTTGAAGATGCCTCTGCCGACAGTGGTCCCAAAGATGGACCCCCACCCACGAGGA
GCATCGTGGAAAAAGAAGACGTTCCAACCACGTCTTCAAAGCAAGTGGATTGATGTGATATCTCCACTGA
CGTAAGGGATGACGCACAATCCCACTATCCTTCGCAAGACCCTTCCTCTATATAAGGAAGTTCATTTCAT
TTGGAGAGAACACGGGGGACTCCTGCAGGATGGAAGACGCCAAAAACATAAAGAAAGGCCCGGCGCCATT
CTATCCGCTGGAAGATGGAACCGCTGGAGAGCAACTGCATAAGGCTATGAAGAGATACGCCCTGGTTCCT
GGAACAATTGCTTTTACAGATGCACATATCGAGGTGGACATCACTTACGCTGAGTACTTCGAAATGTCCG
TTCGGTTGGCAGAAGCTATGAAACGATATGGGCTGAATACAAATCACAGAATCGTCGTATGCAGTGAAAA
CTCTCTTCAATTCTTTATGCCGGTGTTGGGCGCGTTATTTATCGGAGTTGCAGTTGCGCCCGCGAACGAC
ATTTATAATGAACGTGAATTGCTCAACAGTATGGGCATTTCGCAGCCTACCGTGGTGTTCGTTTCCAAAA
AGGGGTTGCAAAAAATTTTGAACGTGCAAAAAAAGCTCCCAATCATCCAAAAAATTATTATCATGGATTC
TAAAACGGATTACCAGGGATTTCAGTCGATGTACACGTTCGTCACATCTCATCTACCTCCCGGTTTTAAT
GAATACGATTTTGTGCCAGAGTCCTTCGATAGGGACAAGACAATTGCACTGATCATGAACTCCTCTGGAT
CTACTGGTCTGCCTAAAGGTGTCGCTCTGCCTCATAGAACTGCCTGCGTGAGATTCTCGCATGCCAGAGA
TCCTATTTTTGGCAATCAAATCATTCCGGATACTGCGATTTTAAGTGTTGTTCCATTCCATCACGGTTTT
GGAATGTTTACTACACTCGGATATTTGATATGTGGATTTCGAGTCGTCTTAATGTATAGATTTGAAGAAG
AGCTGTTTCTGAGGAGCCTTCAGGATTACAAGATTCAAAGTGCGCTGCTGGTGCCAACCCTATTCTCCTT
CTTCGCCAAAAGCACTCTGATTGACAAATACGATTTATCTAATTTACACGAAATTGCTTCTGGTGGCGCT
CCCCTCTCTAAGGAAGTCGGGGAAGCGGTTGCCAAGAGGTTCCATCTGCCAGGTATCAGGCAAGGATATG
GGCTCACTGAGACTACATCAGCTATTCTGATTACACCCGAGGGGGATGATAAACCGGGCGCGGTCGGTAA
AGTTGTTCCATTTTTTGAAGCGAAGGTTGTGGATCTGGATACCGGGAAAACGCTGGGCGTTAATCAAAGA
GGCGAACTGTGTGTGAGAGGTCCTATGATTATGTCCGGTTATGTAAACAATCCGGAAGCGACCAACGCCT
TGATTGACAAGGATGGATGGCTACATTCTGGAGACATAGCTTACTGGGACGAAGACGAACACTTCTTCAT
CGTTGACCGCCTGAAGTCTCTGATTAAGTACAAAGGCTATCAGGTGGCTCCCGCTGAATTGGAATCCATC
TTGCTCCAACACCCCAACATCTTCGACGCTGGTGTCGCAGGTCTTCCCGACGATGACGCCGGTGAACTTC
CCGCCGCCGTTGTTGTTTTGGAGCACGGAAAGACGATGACGGAAAAAGAGATCGTGGATTACGTCGCCAG
TCAAGTAACAACCGCGAAAAAGTTGCGCGGAGGAGTTGTGTTTGTGGACGAAGTACCGAAAGGTCTTACC
GGAAAACTCGACGCAAGAAAAATCAGAGAGATCCTCATAAAGGCCAAGAAGGGCGGAAAGATCGCCGTGT
GACGTCGACGATATGAAGATGAAGATGAAATATTTGGTGTGTCAAATAAAAAGCTTGTGTGCTTAAGTTT
GTGTTTTTTTCTTGGCTTGTTGTGTTATGAATTTGTGGCTTTTTCTAATATTAAATGAATGTAAGATCAC
ATTATAATGAATAAACAAATGTTTCTATAATCCATTGTGAATGTTTTGTTGGATCTCTTCTGCAGCATAT
AACTACTGTATGTGCTATGGTATGGACTATGGAATATGATTAAAGATAAGCCAGAGCTCTGGTGACGGAC
CCATGGCTTCGTTGAACAACGGAAACTCGACTTGCCTTCCGCACAATACATCATTTCTTCTTAGCTTTTT
TTCTTCTTCTTCGTTCATACAGTTTTTTTTTGTTTATCAGCTTACATTTTCTTGAACCGTAGCTTTCGTT
TTCTTCTTTTTAACTTTCCATTCGGAGTTTTTGTATCTTGTTTCATAGTTTGTCCCAGGATTAGAATGAT
TAGGCATCGAACCTTCAAGAATTTGATTGAATAAAACATCTTCATTCTTAAGATATGAAGATAATCTTCA
AAAGGCCCCTGGGAATCTGAAAGAAGAGAAGCAGGCCCATTTATATGGGAAAGAACAATAGTATTTCTTA
TATAGGCCCATTTAAGTTGAAAACAATCTTCAAAAGTCCCACATCGCTTAGATAAGAAAACGAAGCTGAG
TTTATATACAGCTAGAGTCGAAGTAGTGATTGTTGGTAGTAGCGACTCCATGGTTTTAGAGCTAGAAATA
GCAAGTTAAAATAAGGCTAGTCCGTTATCAACTTGAAAAAGTGGCACCGAGTCGGTGCTTTTTTTCCCGG
GGCGCGCCGATATCGAGCTCTCCCGGCGCGCCGATATCGAGCTCAGTGTTTGATCGCCGGCGGTACCGAG
TGTACTTCAAGTCAGTGGGAAATCAATAAAATGATTATTTTATGAATATATTTCATTGTGCAAGTAGATA
GAAATTACATATGTTACATAACACACGAAATAAACAAAAAAAGACAATCCAAAAACAAACACCCCAAAAA
AAATAATCACTTTAGATAAACTCGTATGAGGAGAGGCACGTTCAGTGACTCGACGATTCCCGAGCAAAAA
AAGTCTCCCCGTCACACATGTAGTGGGTGACGCAATTATCTTTAAAGTAATCCTTCTGTTGACTTGTCAT
TGATAACATCCAGTCTTCGTCAGGATTGCAAAGAATTATAGAAGGGATCCCA
Features (pLannotate 1.2.2; 18 found; start..end, strand, type, name):
     65..940     -  CDS            REPA_BEYDV: Experimental evidence at protein level: Swiss-Prot protein existence level 1. Implicated in enhancement of V-sense gene expression. Acts a an inhibitor of C-sense gene transcription. From Bean yellow dwarf virus (BeYDV).
   1235..1291    +  CDS            MP_BEYDV (fragment): Protein inferred from homology: Swiss-Prot protein existence level 3. Involved in the viral transport within, and between cells. From Bean yellow dwarf virus (BeYDV).
   1314..1338    +  misc_feature   RB T-DNA repeat: right border repeat from nopaline C58 T-DNA
   1677..2078    +  CDS            Y4CG_SINFN (fragment): Protein inferred from homology: Swiss-Prot protein existence level 3. From Sinorhizobium fredii (strain NBRC 101917 / NGR234).
   2638..3267    +  CDS            pVS1 StaA: stability protein from the Pseudomonas plasmid pVS1 (Heeb et al., 2000)
   3700..4768    +  CDS            pVS1 RepA (fragment): replication protein from the Pseudomonas plasmid pVS1 (Heeb et al., 2000)
   4834..5028    +  rep_origin     pVS1 oriV: origin of replication for the Pseudomonas plasmid pVS1 (Heeb et al., 2000)
   5231..5270    +  CDS            rop (fragment): Rop protein, which maintains plasmids at low copy number; rop
   5372..5512    +  misc_feature   bom: basis of mobility region from pBR322
   5698..6286    -  rep_origin     ori: high-copy-number ColE1/pMB1/pBR322/pUC origin of replication
   6373..7167    -  CDS            KanR: aminoglycoside phosphotransferase; aphA-3; confers resistance to kanamycin
   7592..7616    +  misc_feature   LB T-DNA repeat: left border repeat from nopaline C58 T-DNA
   7994..8050    +  CDS            MP_BEYDV (fragment): Protein inferred from homology: Swiss-Prot protein existence level 3. Involved in the viral transport within, and between cells. From Bean yellow dwarf virus (BeYDV).
   8557..8898    +  promoter       CaMV 35S promoter: strong constitutive promoter from cauliflower mosaic virus
   8920..10570   +  CDS            luciferase (fragment): firefly luciferase; luc+; enhanced luc+ version of the luciferase gene
  10582..10830   +  terminator     HSP terminator: efficient transcription terminator from the Arabidopsis thaliana heat shock protein 18.2 gene (Nagaya et al., 2010)
  11323..11398   +  misc_RNA       gRNA scaffold: guide RNA scaffold for the Streptococcus pyogenes CRISPR/Cas9 system
  11689..11811   -  CDS            REP_WDVS (fragment): Experimental evidence at protein level: Swiss-Prot protein existence level 1. Essential for the replication of viral ssDNA. The closed circular ssDNA genome is first converted to a superhelical dsDNA. Rep binds a specific region at the genome origin of replication. It introduces an endonucleolytic nick within the conserved sequence 5'- TAATATTAC-3' in the intergenic region of the genome present in all geminiviruses, thereby initiating the rolling circle replication (RCR). Following cleavage, binds covalently to the 5'-phosphate of DNA as a tyrosyl ester. The cleavage gives rise to a free 3'-OH
