>Addgene plasmid #127212 | pMM117 | addgene full sequence | sequence record 254242 | Addgene NGS Result
TGGCAGGATATATTGTGGTGTAAACAAATTGACGCTTAGACAACTTAATAACACATTGCGGACGTTTTTA
ATGTAGAGCTCAAAGTTTAACGCGTTAGCAGAAGGCATGTTGTTGTGACTCCGAGGGGTTGCCTCAAACT
CTATCTTATAACCGGCGTGGAGGCATGGAGGCAGGGGTATTTTGGTCATTTTAATAGATAGTGGAAAATG
ACGTGGAATTTACTTAAAGACGAAGTCTTTGCGACAAGGGGGGGCCCACGCCGAATTTAATATTACCGGC
GTGGCCCCCCCTTATCGCGAGTGCTTTAGCACGAGCGGTCCAGATTTAAAGTAGAAAATTTCCCGCCCAC
TAGGGTTAAAGGTGTTCACACTATAAAAGCATATACGATGTGATGGTATTTGATGGAGCGTATATTGTAT
CAGGTATTTCCGTTGGATACGAATTATTCGTACGACCCTCGGTACCGATCGGCGCGCCAGATTTGCCTTT
TCAATTTCAGAAAGAATGCTAACCCACAGATGGTTAGAGAGGCTTACGCAGCAGGTATCATCAAGACGAT
CTACCCGAGCAATAATCTCCAGGAAATCAAATACCTTCCCAAGAAGGTTAAAGATGCAGTCAAAAGATTC
AGGACTAACTGCATCAAGAACACAGAGAAAGATATATTTCTCAAGATCAGAAGTACTATTCCAGTATGGA
CGATTCAAGGCTTGCTTCACAAACCAAGGCAAGTAATAGAGATTGGAGTCTCTAAAAAGGTAGTTCCCAC
TGAATCAAAGGCCATGGAGTCAAAGATTCAAATAGAGGACCTAACAGAACTCGCCGTAAAGACTGGCGAA
CAGTTCATACAGAGTCTCTTACGACTCAATGACAAGAAGAAAATCTTCGTCAACATGGTGGAGCACGACA
CACTTGTCTACTCCAAAAATATCAAAGATACAGTCTCAGAAGACCAAAGGGCAATTGAGACTTTTCAACA
AAGGGTAATATCCGGAAACCTCCTCGGATTCCATTGCCCAGCTATCTGTCACTTTATTGTGAAGATAGTG
GAAAAGGAAGGTGGCTCCTACAAATGCCATCATTGCGATAAAGGAAAGGCCATCGTTGAAGATGCCTCTG
CCGACAGTGGTCCCAAAGATGGACCCCCACCCACGAGGAGCATCGTGGAAAAAGAAGACGTTCCAACCAC
GTCTTCAAAGCAAGTGGATTGATGTGATATCTCCACTGACGTAAGGGATGACGCACAATCCCACTATCCT
TCGCAAGACCCTTCCTCTATATAAGGAAGTTCATTTCATTTGGAGAGAACACGGGGGACTCCTGCAGGAT
GGAAGACGCCAAAAACATAAAGAAAGGCCCGGCGCCATTCTATCCGCTGGAAGATGGAACCGCTGGAGAG
CAACTGCATAAGGCTATGAAGAGATACGCCCTGGTTCCTGGAACAATTGCTTTTACAGATGCACATATCG
AGGTGGACATCACTTACGCTGAGTACTTCGAAATGTCCGTTCGGTTGGCAGAAGCTATGAAACGATATGG
GCTGAATACAAATCACAGAATCGTCGTATGCAGTGAAAACTCTCTTCAATTCTTTATGCCGGTGTTGGGC
GCGTTATTTATCGGAGTTGCAGTTGCGCCCGCGAACGACATTTATAATGAACGTGAATTGCTCAACAGTA
TGGGCATTTCGCAGCCTACCGTGGTGTTCGTTTCCAAAAAGGGGTTGCAAAAAATTTTGAACGTGCAAAA
AAAGCTCCCAATCATCCAAAAAATTATTATCATGGATTCTAAAACGGATTACCAGGGATTTCAGTCGATG
TACACGTTCGTCACATCTCATCTACCTCCCGGTTTTAATGAATACGATTTTGTGCCAGAGTCCTTCGATA
GGGACAAGACAATTGCACTGATCATGAACTCCTCTGGATCTACTGGTCTGCCTAAAGGTGTCGCTCTGCC
TCATAGAACTGCCTGCGTGAGATTCTCGCATGCCAGAGATCCTATTTTTGGCAATCAAATCATTCCGGAT
ACTGCGATTTTAAGTGTTGTTCCATTCCATCACGGTTTTGGAATGTTTACTACACTCGGATATTTGATAT
GTGGATTTCGAGTCGTCTTAATGTATAGATTTGAAGAAGAGCTGTTTCTGAGGAGCCTTCAGGATTACAA
GATTCAAAGTGCGCTGCTGGTGCCAACCCTATTCTCCTTCTTCGCCAAAAGCACTCTGATTGACAAATAC
GATTTATCTAATTTACACGAAATTGCTTCTGGTGGCGCTCCCCTCTCTAAGGAAGTCGGGGAAGCGGTTG
CCAAGAGGTTCCATCTGCCAGGTATCAGGCAAGGATATGGGCTCACTGAGACTACATCAGCTATTCTGAT
TACACCCGAGGGGGATGATAAACCGGGCGCGGTCGGTAAAGTTGTTCCATTTTTTGAAGCGAAGGTTGTG
GATCTGGATACCGGGAAAACGCTGGGCGTTAATCAAAGAGGCGAACTGTGTGTGAGAGGTCCTATGATTA
TGTCCGGTTATGTAAACAATCCGGAAGCGACCAACGCCTTGATTGACAAGGATGGATGGCTACATTCTGG
AGACATAGCTTACTGGGACGAAGACGAACACTTCTTCATCGTTGACCGCCTGAAGTCTCTGATTAAGTAC
AAAGGCTATCAGGTGGCTCCCGCTGAATTGGAATCCATCTTGCTCCAACACCCCAACATCTTCGACGCTG
GTGTCGCAGGTCTTCCCGACGATGACGCCGGTGAACTTCCCGCCGCCGTTGTTGTTTTGGAGCACGGAAA
GACGATGACGGAAAAAGAGATCGTGGATTACGTCGCCAGTCAAGTAACAACCGCGAAAAAGTTGCGCGGA
GGAGTTGTGTTTGTGGACGAAGTACCGAAAGGTCTTACCGGAAAACTCGACGCAAGAAAAATCAGAGAGA
TCCTCATAAAGGCCAAGAAGGGCGGAAAGATCGCCGTGTGACGTCGACGATATGAAGATGAAGATGAAAT
ATTTGGTGTGTCAAATAAAAAGCTTGTGTGCTTAAGTTTGTGTTTTTTTCTTGGCTTGTTGTGTTATGAA
TTTGTGGCTTTTTCTAATATTAAATGAATGTAAGATCACATTATAATGAATAAACAAATGTTTCTATAAT
CCATTGTGAATGTTTTGTTGGATCTCTTCTGCAGCATATAACTACTGTATGTGCTATGGTATGGACTATG
GAATATGATTAAAGATAAGCCAGAGCTCTGGTGACGGACCCATGGCTTCGTTGAACAACGGAAACTCGAC
TTGCCTTCCGCACAATACATCATTTCTTCTTAGCTTTTTTTCTTCTTCTTCGTTCATACAGTTTTTTTTT
GTTTATCAGCTTACATTTTCTTGAACCGTAGCTTTCGTTTTCTTCTTTTTAACTTTCCATTCGGAGTTTT
TGTATCTTGTTTCATAGTTTGTCCCAGGATTAGAATGATTAGGCATCGAACCTTCAAGAATTTGATTGAA
TAAAACATCTTCATTCTTAAGATATGAAGATAATCTTCAAAAGGCCCCTGGGAATCTGAAAGAAGAGAAG
CAGGCCCATTTATATGGGAAAGAACAATAGTATTTCTTATATAGGCCCATTTAAGTTGAAAACAATCTTC
AAAAGTCCCACATCGCTTAGATAAGAAAACGAAGCTGAGTTTATATACAGCTAGAGTCGAAGTAGTGATT
GTTGGTAGTAGCGACTCCATGGTTTTAGAGCTAGAAATAGCAAGTTAAAATAAGGCTAGTCCGTTATCAA
CTTGAAAAAGTGGCACCGAGTCGGTGCTTTTTTTCCCGGGGCGCGCCGATATCGAGCTCTCCCGGCGCGC
CGATATCGAGCTCAGTGTTTGATCGCCGGCGGTACCGAGTGTACTTCAAGTCAGTGGGAAATCAATAAAA
TGATTATTTTATGAATATATTTCATTGTGCAAGTAGATAGAAATTACATATGTTACATAACACACGAAAT
AAACAAAAAAAGACAATCCAAAAACAAACACCCCAAAAAAAATAATCACTTTAGATAAACTCGTATGAGG
AGAGGCACGTTCAGTGACTCGACGATTCCCGAGCAAAAAAAGTCTCCCCGTCACACATGTAGTGGGTGAC
GCAATTATCTTTAAAGTAATCCTTCTGTTGACTTGTCATTGATAACATCCAGTCTTCGTCAGGATTGCAA
AGAATTATAGAAGGGATCCCACCTTTTATTTTCTTCTTTTTTCCATATTTAGGGTTGACAGTGAAATCAG
ACTGGCAACCTATTAATTGCTTCCACAATGGGACGAACTTGAAGGGGATGTCGTCGATGATATTATAGGT
GGCGTGTTCATCGTAGTTGGTGAAATCGATGGTACCGTTCCAATAGTTGTGTCGTCCGAGACTTCTAGCC
CAGGTGGTCTTTCCGGTACGAGTTGGTCCGCAGATGTAGAGGCTGGGGTGTCGGATTCCATTCCTTCCAT
TGTCCTTGTTAAATCGGCCATCCATTCAAGGTCAGATTGAGCTTGTTGGTATGAGACAGGATGTATGTAA
GTATAAGCGTCTATGCTTACATGGTATAGATGGGTTTCCCTCCAGGAGTGTAGATCTTCGTGGCAGCGAA
GATCTGATTCTGTGAAGGGCGACACATACGGTTCAGGTTGTGGAGGGAATAATTTGTTGGCTGAATATTC
CAGCCATTGAAGCTTTGTTGCCCATTCATGAGGGAATTCTTCCTTGATCATGTCAAGATATTCCTCCTTA
GACGTTGCAGTCTGGATAATAGTTCTCCATCGTGCGTCAGATTTGCGAGGAGAAACCTTATGATCTCGGA
AATCTCCTCTGGTTTTAATATCTCCGTCCTTTGATATGTAATCAAGGACTTGTTTAGAGTTTCTAGCTGG
CTGGATATTAGGGTGATTTCCTTCAAAATCGAAAAAAGAAGGATCCCTAATACAAGGTTTTTTATCAAGC
TGGAGAAGAGCATGATAGTGGGTAGTGCCATCTTGATGAAGCTCAGAAGCAACACCAAGGAAGAAAATAA
GAAAAGGTGTGAGTTTCTCCCAGAGAAACTGGAATAAATCATCTCTTTGAGATGAGCACTTGGGATAGGT
AAGGAAAACATATTTAGATTGGAGTCTGAAGTTCTTACTAGCAGAAGGCATGTTGTTGTGACTCCGAGGG
GTTGCCTCAAACTCTATCTTATAACCGGCGTGGAGGCATGGAGGCAGGGGTATTTTGGTCATTTTAATAG
ATAGTGGAAAATGACGTGGAATTTACTTAAAGACGAAGTCTTTGCGACAAGGGGGGGCCCACGCCGAATT
TAATATTACCGGCGTGGCCCCCCCTTATCGCGAGTGCTTTAGCACGAGCGGTCCAGATTTAAAGTAGAAA
ATTTCCCGCCCACTAGGGTTAAAGGTGTTCACACTATAAAAGCATATACGATGTGATGGTATTTGATGGA
GCGTATATTGTATCAGGTATTTCCGTTGGATACGAATTATTCGTACGACCCTCATAGTTTAAACTATCAG
TGTTTGACAGGATATATTGGCGGGTAAACCTAAGAGAAAAGAGCGTTTATTAGAATAATCGGATATTTAA
AAGGGCGTGAAAAGGTTTATCCGTTCGTCCATTTGTATGTGCATGCCAACCACAGGGTTCCCCTCGGGAT
CAAAGTACTTTGATCCAACCCCTCCGCTGCTATAGTGCAGTCGGCTTCTGACGTTCAGTGCAGCCGTCTT
CTGAAAACGACATGTCGCACAAGTCCTAAGTTACGCGACAGGCTGCCGCCCTGCCCTTTTCCTGGCGTTT
TCTTGTCGCGTGTTTTAGTCGCATAAAGTAGAATACTTGCGACTAGAACCGGAGACATTACGCCATGAAC
AAGAGCGCCGCCGCTGGCCTGCTGGGCTATGCCCGCGTCAGCACCGACGACCAGGACTTGACCAACCAAC
GGGCCGAACTGCACGCGGCCGGCTGCACCAAGCTGTTTTCCGAGAAGATCACCGGCACCAGGCGCGACCG
CCCGGAGCTGGCCAGGATGCTTGACCACCTACGCCCTGGCGACGTTGTGACAGTGACCAGGCTAGACCGC
CTGGCCCGCAGCACCCGCGACCTACTGGACATTGCCGAGCGCATCCAGGAGGCCGGCGCGGGCCTGCGTA
GCCTGGCAGAGCCGTGGGCCGACACCACCACGCCGGCCGGCCGCATGGTGTTGACCGTGTTCGCCGGCAT
TGCCGAGTTCGAGCGTTCCCTAATCATCGACCGCACCCGGAGCGGGCGCGAGGCCGCCAAGGCCCGAGGC
GTGAAGTTTGGCCCCCGCCCTACCCTCACCCCGGCACAGATCGCGCACGCCCGCGAGCTGATCGACCAGG
AAGGCCGCACCGTGAAAGAGGCGGCTGCACTGCTTGGCGTGCATCGCTCGACCCTGTACCGCGCACTTGA
GCGCAGCGAGGAAGTGACGCCCACCGAGGCCAGGCGGCGCGGTGCCTTCCGTGAGGACGCATTGACCGAG
GCCGACGCCCTGGCGGCCGCCGAGAATGAACGCCAAGAGGAACAAGCATGAAACCGCACCAGGACGGCCA
GGACGAACCGTTTTTCATTACCGAAGAGATCGAGGCGGAGATGATCGCGGCCGGGTACGTGTTCGAGCCG
CCCGCGCACGGCTCAACCGTGCGGCTGCATGAAATCCTGGCCGGTTTGTCTGATGCCAAGCTGGCGGCCT
GGCCGGCCAGCTTGGCCGCTGAAGAAACCGAGCGCCGCCGTCTAAAAAGGTGATGTGTATTTGAGTAAAA
CAGCTTGCGTCATGCGGTCGCTGCGTATATGATGCGATGAGTAAATAAACAAATACGCAAGGGGAACGCA
TGAAGGTTATCGCTGTACTTAACCAGAAAGGCGGGTCAGGCAAGACGACCATCGCAACCCATCTAGCCCG
CGCCCTGCAACTCGCCGGGGCCGATGTTCTGTTAGTCGATTCCGATCCCCAGGGCAGTGCCCGCGATTGG
GCGGCCGTGCGGGAAGATCAACCGCTAACCGTTGTCGGCATCGACCGCCCGACGATTGACCGCGACGTGA
AGGCCATCGGCCGGCGCGACTTCGTAGTGATCGACGGAGCGCCCCAGGCGGCGGACTTGGCTGTGTCCGC
GATCAAGGCAGCCGACTTCGTGCTGATTCCGGTGCAGCCAAGCCCTTACGACATATGGGCCACCGCCGAC
CTGGTGGAGCTGGTTAAGCAGCGCATTGAGGTCACGGATGGAAGGCTACAAGCGGCCTTTGTCGTGTCGC
GGGCGATCAAAGGCACGCGCATCGGCGGTGAGGTTGCCGAGGCGCTGGCCGGGTACGAGCTGCCCATTCT
TGAGTCCCGTATCACGCAGCGCGTGAGCTACCCAGGCACTGCCGCCGCCGGCACAACCGTTCTTGAATCA
GAACCCGAGGGCGACGCTGCCCGCGAGGTCCAGGCGCTGGCCGCTGAAATTAAATCAAAACTCATTTGAG
TTAATGAGGTAAAGAGAAAATGAGCAAAAGCACAAACACGCTAAGTGCCGGCCGTCCGAGCGCACGCAGC
AGCAAGGCTGCAACGTTGGCCAGCCTGGCAGACACGCCAGCCATGAAGCGGGTCAACTTTCAGTTGCCGG
CGGAGGATCACACCAAGCTGAAGATGTACGCGGTACGCCAAGGCAAGACCATTACCGAGCTGCTATCTGA
ATACATCGCGCAGCTACCAGAGTAAATGAGCAAATGAATAAATGAGTAGATGAATTTTAGCGGCTAAAGG
AGGCGGCATGGAAAATCAAGAACAACCAGGCACCGACGCCGTGGAATGCCCCATGTGTGGAGGAACGGGC
GGTTGGCCAGGCGTAAGCGGCTGGGTTGCCTGCCGGCCCTGCAATGGCACTGGAACCCCCAAGCCCGAGG
AATCGGCGTGAGCGGTCGCAAACCATCCGGCCCGGTACAAATCGGCGCGGCGCTGGGTGATGACCTGGTG
GAGAAGTTGAAGGCCGCGCAGGCCGCCCAGCGGCAACGCATCGAGGCAGAAGCACGCCCCGGTGAATCGT
GGCAAGCGGCCGCTGATCGAATCCGCAAAGAATCCCGGCAACCGCCGGCAGCCGGTGCGCCGTCGATTAG
GAAGCCGCCCAAGGGCGACGAGCAACCAGATTTTTTCGTTCCGATGCTCTATGACGTGGGCACCCGCGAT
AGTCGCAGCATCATGGACGTGGCCGTTTTCCGTCTGTCGAAGCGTGACCGACGAGCTGGCGAGGTGATCC
GCTACGAGCTTCCAGACGGGCACGTAGAGGTTTCCGCAGGGCCGGCCGGCATGGCCAGTGTGTGGGATTA
CGACCTGGTACTGATGGCGGTTTCCCATCTAACCGAATCCATGAACCGATACCGGGAAGGGAAGGGAGAC
AAGCCCGGCCGCGTGTTCCGTCCACACGTTGCGGACGTACTCAAGTTCTGCCGGCGAGCCGATGGCGGAA
AGCAGAAAGACGACCTGGTAGAAACCTGCATTCGGTTAAACACCACGCACGTTGCCATGCAGCGTACGAA
GAAGGCCAAGAACGGCCGCCTGGTGACGGTATCCGAGGGTGAAGCCTTGATTAGCCGCTACAAGATCGTA
AAGAGCGAAACCGGGCGGCCGGAGTACATCGAGATCGAGCTAGCTGATTGGATGTACCGCGAGATCACAG
AAGGCAAGAACCCGGACGTGCTGACGGTTCACCCCGATTACTTTTTGATCGATCCCGGCATCGGCCGTTT
TCTCTACCGCCTGGCACGCCGCGCCGCAGGCAAGGCAGAAGCCAGATGGTTGTTCAAGACGATCTACGAA
CGCAGTGGCAGCGCCGGAGAGTTCAAGAAGTTCTGTTTCACCGTGCGCAAGCTGATCGGGTCAAATGACC
TGCCGGAGTACGATTTGAAGGAGGAGGCGGGGCAGGCTGGCCCGATCCTAGTCATGCGCTACCGCAACCT
GATCGAGGGCGAAGCATCCGCCGGTTCCTAATGTACGGAGCAGATGCTAGGGCAAATTGCCCTAGCAGGG
GAAAAAGGTCGAAAAGGCCTCTTTCCTGTGGATAGCACGTACATTGGGAACCCAAAGCCGTACATTGGGA
ACCGGAACCCGTACATTGGGAACCCAAAGCCGTACATTGGGAACCGGTCACACATGTAAGTGACTGATAT
AAAAGAGAAAAAAGGCGATTTTTCCGCCTAAAACTCTTTAAAACTTATTAAAACTCTTAAAACCCGCCTG
GCCTGTGCATAACTGTCTGGCCAGCGCACAGCCGAAGAGCTGCAAAAAGCGCCTACCCTTCGGTCGCTGC
GCTCCCTACGCCCCGCCGCTTCGCGTCGGCCTATCGCGGCCGCTGGCCGCTCAAAAATGGCTGGCCTACG
GCCAGGCAATCTACCAGGGCGCGGACAAGCCGCGCCGTCGCCACTCGACCGCCGGCGCCCACATCAAGGC
ACCCTGCCTCGCGCGTTTCGGTGATGACGGTGAAAACCTCTGACACATGCAGCTCCCGGAAACGGTCACA
GCTTGTCTGTAAGCGGATGCCGGGAGCAGACAAGCCCGTCAGGGCGCGTCAGCGGGTGTTGGCGGGTGTC
GGGGCGCAGCCATGACCCAGTCACGTAGCGATAGCGGAGTGTATACTGGCTTAACTATGCGGCATCAGAG
CAGATTGTACTGAGAGTGCACCATATGCGGTGTGAAATACCGCACAGATGCGTAAGGAGAAAATACCGCA
TCAGGCGCTCTTCCGCTTCCTCGCTCACTGACTCGCTGCGCTCGGTCGTTCGGCTGCGGCGAGCGGTATC
AGCTCACTCAAAGGCGGTAATACGGTTATCCACAGAATCAGGGGATAACGCAGGAAAGAACATGTGAGCA
AAAGGCCAGCAAAAGGCCAGGAACCGTAAAAAGGCCGCGTTGCTGGCGTTTTTCCATAGGCTCCGCCCCC
CTGACGAGCATCACAAAAATCGACGCTCAAGTCAGAGGTGGCGAAACCCGACAGGACTATAAAGATACCA
GGCGTTTCCCCCTGGAAGCTCCCTCGTGCGCTCTCCTGTTCCGACCCTGCCGCTTACCGGATACCTGTCC
GCCTTTCTCCCTTCGGGAAGCGTGGCGCTTTCTCATAGCTCACGCTGTAGGTATCTCAGTTCGGTGTAGG
TCGTTCGCTCCAAGCTGGGCTGTGTGCACGAACCCCCCGTTCAGCCCGACCGCTGCGCCTTATCCGGTAA
CTATCGTCTTGAGTCCAACCCGGTAAGACACGACTTATCGCCACTGGCAGCAGCCACTGGTAACAGGATT
AGCAGAGCGAGGTATGTAGGCGGTGCTACAGAGTTCTTGAAGTGGTGGCCTAACTACGGCTACACTAGAA
GGACAGTATTTGGTATCTGCGCTCTGCTGAAGCCAGTTACCTTCGGAAAAAGAGTTGGTAGCTCTTGATC
CGGCAAACAAACCACCGCTGGTAGCGGTGGTTTTTTTGTTTGCAAGCAGCAGATTACGCGCAGAAAAAAA
GGATCTCAAGAAGATCCTTTGATCTTTTCTACGGGGTCTGACGCTCAGTGGAACGAAAACTCACGTTAAG
GGATTTTGGTCATGCATTCTAGGTACTAAAACAATTCATCCAGTAAAATATAATATTTTATTTTCTCCCA
ATCAGGCTTGATCCCCAGTAAGTCAAAAAATAGCTCGACATACTGTTCTTCCCCGATATCCTCCCTGATC
GACCGGACGCAGAAGGCAATGTCATACCACTTGTCCGCCCTGCCGCTTCTCCCAAGATCAATAAAGCCAC
TTACTTTGCCATCTTTCACAAAGATGTTGCTGTCTCCCAGGTCGCCGTGGGAAAAGACAAGTTCCTCTTC
GGGCTTTTCCGTCTTTAAAAAATCATACAGCTCGCGCGGATCTTTAAATGGAGTGTCTTCTTCCCAGTTT
TCGCAATCCACATCGGCCAGATCGTTATTCAGTAAGTAATCCAATTCGGCTAAGCGGCTGTCTAAGCTAT
TCGTATAGGGACAATCCGATATGTCGATGGAGTGAAAGAGCCTGATGCACTCCGCATACAGCTCGATAAT
CTTTTCAGGGCTTTGTTCATCTTCATACTCTTCCGAGCAAAGGACGCCATCGGCCTCACTCATGAGCAGA
TTGCTCCAGCCATCATGCCGTTCAAAGTGCAGGACCTTTGGAACAGGCAGCTTTCCTTCCAGCCATAGCA
TCATGTCCTTTTCCCGTTCCACATCATAGGTGGTCCCTTTATACCGGCTGTCCGTCATTTTTAAATATAG
GTTTTCATTTTCTCCCACCAGCTTATATACCTTAGCAGGAGACATTCCTTCCGTATCTTTTACGCAGCGG
TATTTTTCGATCAGTTTTTTCAATTCCGGTGATATTCTCATTTTAGCCATTTATTATTTCCTTCCTCTTT
TCTACAGTATTTAAAGATACCCCAAGAAGCTAATTATAACAAGACGAACTCCAATTCACTGTTCCTTGCA
TTCTAAAACCTTAAATACCAGAAAACAGCTTTTTCAAAGTTGTTTTCAAAGTTGGCGTATAACATAGTAT
CGACGGAGCCGATTTTGAAACCGCGGTGATCACAGGCAGCAACGCTCTGTCATCGTTACAATCAACATGC
TACCCTCCGCGAGATCATCCGTGTTTCAAACCCGGCAGCTTAGTTGCCGTTCTTCCGAATAGCATCGGTA
ACATGAGCAAAGTCTGCCGCCTTACAACGGCTCTCCCGCTGACGCCGTCCCGGACTGATGGGCTGCCTGT
ATCGAGTGGTGATTTTGTGCCGAGCTGCCGGTCGGGGAGCTGTTGGCTGGCTGG
Features (pLannotate 1.2.2; 17 found; start..end, strand, type, name):
      1..25      +  misc_feature   LB T-DNA repeat: left border repeat from nopaline C58 T-DNA
    403..459     +  CDS            MP_BEYDV (fragment): Protein inferred from homology: Swiss-Prot protein existence level 3. Involved in the viral transport within, and between cells. From Bean yellow dwarf virus (BeYDV).
    966..1307    +  promoter       CaMV 35S promoter: strong constitutive promoter from cauliflower mosaic virus
   1329..2979    +  CDS            luciferase (fragment): firefly luciferase; luc+; enhanced luc+ version of the luciferase gene
   2991..3239    +  terminator     HSP terminator: efficient transcription terminator from the Arabidopsis thaliana heat shock protein 18.2 gene (Nagaya et al., 2010)
   3732..3807    +  misc_RNA       gRNA scaffold: guide RNA scaffold for the Streptococcus pyogenes CRISPR/Cas9 system
   4286..5161    -  CDS            REPA_BEYDV: Experimental evidence at protein level: Swiss-Prot protein existence level 1. Implicated in enhancement of V-sense gene expression. Acts a an inhibitor of C-sense gene transcription. From Bean yellow dwarf virus (BeYDV).
   5456..5512    +  CDS            MP_BEYDV (fragment): Protein inferred from homology: Swiss-Prot protein existence level 3. Involved in the viral transport within, and between cells. From Bean yellow dwarf virus (BeYDV).
   5535..5559    +  misc_feature   RB T-DNA repeat: right border repeat from nopaline C58 T-DNA
   5899..6300    +  CDS            Y4CG_SINFN (fragment): Protein inferred from homology: Swiss-Prot protein existence level 3. From Sinorhizobium fredii (strain NBRC 101917 / NGR234).
   6860..7489    +  CDS            pVS1 StaA: stability protein from the Pseudomonas plasmid pVS1 (Heeb et al., 2000)
   7918..8991    +  CDS            pVS1 RepA: replication protein from the Pseudomonas plasmid pVS1 (Heeb et al., 2000)
   9057..9251    +  rep_origin     pVS1 oriV: origin of replication for the Pseudomonas plasmid pVS1 (Heeb et al., 2000)
   9454..9493    +  CDS            rop (fragment): Rop protein, which maintains plasmids at low copy number; rop
   9595..9735    +  misc_feature   bom: basis of mobility region from pBR322
   9921..10509   -  rep_origin     ori: high-copy-number ColE1/pMB1/pBR322/pUC origin of replication
  10596..11390   -  CDS            KanR: aminoglycoside phosphotransferase; aphA-3; confers resistance to kanamycin
