[The description below was written by a language model from this plasmid's Addgene catalogue record and pLannotate feature annotations shown in this document.]
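Description:
pMM117 is a plant expression T-DNA binary vector built on the pTRANS_201 backbone that carries a bean yellow dwarf virus (BeYDV) geminiviral replicon. The backbone has the usual binary-vector arrangement: a high-copy ColE1/pUC-type origin with the pBR322 bom region for propagation in E. coli, the pVS1 oriV together with the pVS1 RepA and StaA genes for replication and stable maintenance in Agrobacterium, and an aphA-3 kanamycin resistance gene for bacterial selection. No plant selectable marker is annotated within the T-DNA.

Between the nopaline-type left and right border repeats, the cargo is flanked by two short matching BeYDV segments, annotated as movement protein fragments. These probably mark the duplicated viral intergenic regions that bound the replicon, although the record does not annotate them as such. A reverse-oriented BeYDV Rep/RepA coding region lies just inside the downstream repeat. In replicons of this kind, Rep acts after T-DNA delivery to release and circularise the intervening DNA and amplify it by rolling-circle replication, raising the copy number and expression of the cargo.

The cargo comprises a CaMV 35S promoter driving a codon-optimised firefly luciferase (luc+) with the Arabidopsis HSP18.2 terminator, giving constitutive reporter expression. This is followed by a single guide RNA with the S. pyogenes Cas9 scaffold and a spacer targeting PDS. The promoter driving the sgRNA is not annotated, and no Cas9 gene appears in the feature tables, so the nuclease must come from elsewhere. The two sequence records are nearly identical in length and show the same features from different start points. The construct comes from work on plant gene editing through de novo meristem induction.
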