Addgene plasmid #127212: pMM117
Purpose: BeYDV replicon with constitutive Luc expression, sgRNA targeting PDS
Depositing lab: Daniel Voytas. Depositing organization: University of Minnesota. Publication: Plant gene editing through de novo induction of meristems. Maher MF, Nasti RA, Vollbrecht M, Starker CG, Clark MD, Voytas DF. Nat Biotechnol. 2019 Dec 16. pii: 10.1038/s41587-019-0337-2. doi: 10.1038/s41587-019-0337-2. PubMed 31844292.
Backbone
  Vector backbone: pTRANS_201
  Backbone manufacturer: Cambia
  Vector type: Plant Expression
Growth in bacteria
  Bacterial resistance: Kanamycin, 50 μg/mL
  Growth temperature: 37°C
  Growth strain: DH5alpha
  Copy number: High Copy
Gene/Insert
  Gene/Insert name: Luc, sgRNA
  gRNA/shRNA sequence: TTGGTAGTAGCGACTCCATG
  Species: Firefly, synthetic
  Mutation: codon optimized CDSs
  Cloning method: Restriction Enzyme; 5′ cloning site unknown (unknown if destroyed); 3′ cloning site unknown (unknown if destroyed)
Terms and licenses: Academic/Nonprofit Terms; Industry Terms: Not Available to Industry
How to cite: pMM117 was a gift from Daniel Voytas (Addgene plasmid # 127212 ; http://n2t.net/addgene:127212 ; RRID:Addgene_127212)
